>Addgene plasmid #186635 | pJMH022 | addgene full sequence | sequence record 378326 | Addgene NGS Result
TCGCGCGTTTCGGTGATGACGGTGAAAACCTCTGACACATGCAGCTCCCGGAGACGGTCACAGCTTGTCT
GTAAGCGGATGCCGGGAGCAGACAAGCCCGTCAGGGCGCGTCAGCGGGTGTTGGCGGGTGTCGGGGCTGG
CTTAACTATGCGGCATCAGAGCAGATTGTACTGAGAGTGCACCATATGCGGTGTGAAATACCGCACAGAT
GCGTAAGGAGAAAATACCGCATCAGGCGCCATTCGCCATTCAGGCTGCGCAACTGTTGGGAAGGGCGATC
GGTGCGGGCCTCTTCGCTATTACGCCAGCTGGCGAAAGGGGGATGTGCTGCAAGGCGATTAAGTTGGGTA
ACGCCAGGGTTTTCCCAGTCACGACGTTGTAAAACGACGGCCAGTGTGCTACGGTAAATCCTTACCCAAT
GGCATGAGTTACAAAGACAAAATGCTGGCTCAGATCCCCCTGGATCTATCCAGGATTCACTTTGTCGGTC
CGTTGCCCTATGGACAATACCTGAAAGTGATTCAAGCCTCTGCAGTCCATGTATACTTAACTCGACCCTT
TGTATTGTCCTGGTCTATGATAGAAAGCCTTTCCACCGGTTGTCTAGTCATTGGTTCGGACACCCCCCCT
ATTCGGGAGGTCATTCAAGATGGCTATAACGGCTTACTGGTCGATTTCTTTTCTCCCAAACAAATCGCCG
ACCGGGTTGATGAGGTATTAGACCACCCCAACCGCATGGCAGATTTGCGAGTCCGAGCCAGGGAAACAGT
TATAGAGCGTTATGATCTGTCTAAATTGTTGTCAAAACAACTGCAACTGATTGAACAAGTCGCTCAAAAG
TCCCGGCCTACCTCTGGGGAACAGATTTCCTCCCAGCCCGTCATTGCATAGGCGATCGAGGTTTCCCTAA
CCCGAAACTTTGACCCCAAATTATCTAATTTGGCGCAGCCAAGTTGGTGGTCATAAATAACATATAATTC
CCATCAAATAGACCTTTGAGCTAGACGAAAAAAGGAGGAGTTCCCGGCAACAAAATCAAATCTGAGCCAA
ATCTTATCCGATGCTTATAACGCCTTTTTTGGCTGAAACTGGCTGAAATAAGGGGTGGGCAGGAACATAG
TAGGGATATATTTCGTCCCAAAGCACAAGAGTACCCAAGATAATCTTTAAGAGTAATGATTACAAGACAA
TTCTGGAGAAATTGATCCAAGAACCAATCATAATACACCCAAGCAATCCTAACCACACTACAGACATTGT
AGACAGAACAGTGGGGAAGGGACTAGACTTGCTGAGGGTAAAAAGGTTAAACTACTGCGGAACAATCTCT
GGTGTTTCAGGCAGTGTCTGTAGTCCCAACGGATCAAAAAACATCATTGCGGAGGAGTGAAACAAATCTA
GATGACATAGGGGTTAAGGAGCGATAGGCGATTGGGGTTGGCGTAAGCTACCAAAAGCGATCGCTTCTAT
CCCTGAAAAATGCCAGACCTCAATCTTGTCAATTTTCCCCCGAATAGGGGGAATTTTATTTTGATTTAAG
AATTACTTGGTCATTGGTGAGCTACAATCCGGGAATGCTTAATCTAACTTACGAGTGTAAATTATGGCAT
GACCTATAGCCTCAGAATTGCGGATATCCCTACCAGTGAGAGACCCCGTGAAAGATTAATGGCTTTCGGA
CCCCAAAGCCTCTCTACAGCAGAATTAATAGCGATTTTGTTGGGAACAGGTCAGGGAGCCGGGAAACTCT
CGTCGGTTGGTCTGGGACAATACATATTAAAGGAACTCAGCCAGTGTGAGGAAGATCCCCTTTCGGTGAT
GCGAAATGTGGGGGTTGGGGAACTTACTAAAATTCACGGAGTTGGTCCGGCTAAGGCTACTACTATCATA
GCTGCGATCGAATTGGGAAAGCGAGTCTTTCTATCTAAACCCCCGGAATTGACGGTCATTGACAGCCCCC
AAGCGGCTGCTAATGCTCTCAGCCATAATTTGATGTGGCAGACACAAGAAAGATTTGCTATCTTGTTAAT
GGATGTGAAAAACCGCCTATTGGGAACTAAGCTGTTGACCATAGGAACGGCTACGGAAACGCTGGCTCAT
CCCCGTGAAATTTTCCGGGAGGTACTCAAACACAATGCCACCCGTCTGATTATTGCTCATAATCACCCAT
CAGGAAATGTTGAACCTAGTCATCAAGATATCGAGCTGACCCGCCAACTTCTCGAAGGGGGTCAATTCTT
GTCTTTACCTATCCTTGACCACCTGATATTAGGTAACGGAGATTATGGGAGTATTCGCCAAATGACAAAA
TTATGGGAAGAATACCCCCAAGGAGAATAGGGAATTATTTGTCGGAAATGGGGACTGATTCATTGATCAG
TAAACCGACGGGGAAATACTGGAGCTTGGCGTAATCATGGTCATAGCTGTTTCCTGTGTGAAATTGTTAT
CCGCTCACAATTCCACACAACATACGAGCCGGAAGCATAAAGTGTAAAGCCTGGGGTGCCTAATGAGTGA
GCTAACTCACATTAATTGCGTTGCGCTCACTGCCCGCTTTCCAGTCGGGAAACCTGTCGTGCCAGCTGCA
TTAATGAATCGGCCAACGCGCGGGGAGAGGCGGTTTGCGTATTGGGCGCTCTTCCGCTTCCTCGCTCACT
GACTCGCTGCGCTCGGTCGTTCGGCTGCGGCGAGCGGTATCAGCTCACTCAAAGGCGGTAATACGGTTAT
CCACAGAATCAGGGGATAACGCAGGAAAGAACATGTGAGCAAAAGGCCAGCAAAAGGCCAGGAACCGTAA
AAAGGCCGCGTTGCTGGCGTTTTTCCATAGGCTCCGCCCCCCTGACGAGCATCACAAAAATCGACGCTCA
AGTCAGAGGTGGCGAAACCCGACAGGACTATAAAGATACCAGGCGTTTCCCCCTGGAAGCTCCCTCGTGC
GCTCTCCTGTTCCGACCCTGCCGCTTACCGGATACCTGTCCGCCTTTCTCCCTTCGGGAAGCGTGGCGCT
TTCTCATAGCTCACGCTGTAGGTATCTCAGTTCGGTGTAGGTCGTTCGCTCCAAGCTGGGCTGTGTGCAC
GAACCCCCCGTTCAGCCCGACCGCTGCGCCTTATCCGGTAACTATCGTCTTGAGTCCAACCCGGTAAGAC
ACGACTTATCGCCACTGGCAGCAGCCACTGGTAACAGGATTAGCAGAGCGAGGTATGTAGGCGGTGCTAC
AGAGTTCTTGAAGTGGTGGCCTAACTACGGCTACACTAGAAGAACAGTATTTGGTATCTGCGCTCTGCTG
AAGCCAGTTACCTTCGGAAAAAGAGTTGGTAGCTCTTGATCCGGCAAACAAACCACCGCTGGTAGCGGTG
GTTTTTTTGTTTGCAAGCAGCAGATTACGCGCAGAAAAAAAGGATCTCAAGAAGATCCTTTGATCTTTTC
TACGGGGTCTGACGCTCAGTGGAACGAAAACTCACGTTAAGGGATTTTGGTCATGAGATTATCAAAAAGG
ATCTTCACCTAGATCCTTTTAAATTAAAAATGAAGTTTTAAATCAATCTAAAGTATATATGAGTAAACTT
GGTCTGACAGTTACCAATGCTTAATCAGTGAGGCACCTATCTCAGCGATCTGTCTATTTCGTTCATCCAT
AGTTGCCTGACTCCCCGTCGTGTAGATAACTACGATACGGGAGGGCTTACCATCTGGCCCCAGTGCTGCA
ATGATACCGCGAGACCCACGCTCACCGGCTCCAGATTTATCAGCAATAAACCAGCCAGCCGGAAGGGCCG
AGCGCAGAAGTGGTCCTGCAACTTTATCCGCCTCCATCCAGTCTATTAATTGTTGCCGGGAAGCTAGAGT
AAGTAGTTCGCCAGTTAATAGTTTGCGCAACGTTGTTGCCATTGCTACAGGCATCGTGGTGTCACGCTCG
TCGTTTGGTATGGCTTCATTCAGCTCCGGTTCCCAACGATCAAGGCGAGTTACATGATCCCCCATGTTGT
GCAAAAAAGCGGTTAGCTCCTTCGGTCCTCCGATCGTTGTCAGAAGTAAGTTGGCCGCAGTGTTATCACT
CATGGTTATGGCAGCACTGCATAATTCTCTTACTGTCATGCCATCCGTAAGATGCTTTTCTGTGACTGGT
GAGTACTCAACCAAGTCATTCTGAGAATAGTGTATGCGGCGACCGAGTTGCTCTTGCCCGGCGTCAATAC
GGGATAATACCGCGCCACATAGCAGAACTTTAAAAGTGCTCATCATTGGAAAACGTTCTTCGGGGCGAAA
ACTCTCAAGGATCTTACCGCTGTTGAGATCCAGTTCGATGTAACCCACTCGTGCACCCAACTGATCTTCA
GCATCTTTTACTTTCACCAGCGTTTCTGGGTGAGCAAAAACAGGAAGGCAAAATGCCGCAAAAAAGGGAA
TAAGGGCGACACGGAAATGTTGAATACTCATACTCTTCCTTTTTCAATATTATTGAAGCATTTATCAGGG
TTATTGTCTCATGAGCGGATACATATTTGAATGTATTTAGAAAAATAAACAAATAGGGGTTCCGCGCACA
TTTCCCCGAAAAGTGCCACCTGACGTCTAAGAAACCATTATTATCATGACATTAACCTATAAAAATAGGC
GTATCACGAGGCCCTTTCGTC
Features (pLannotate 1.2.2; 11 found; start..end, strand, type, name):
    137..236     +  misc_feature   bom (fragment): basis of mobility region from pBR322
    242..396     -  CDS            lacZα (fragment): LacZα fragment of β-galactosidase; lacZ fragment
   1609..2331    +  CDS            Y2667_TRIEI: Protein inferred from homology: Swiss-Prot protein existence level 3. From Trichodesmium erythraeum (strain IMS101).
   2444..2460    -  protein_bind   lac operator: The lac repressor binds to the lac operator to inhibit transcription in E. coli. This inhibition can be relieved by adding lactose or isopropyl-β-D-thiogalactopyranoside (IPTG). lac repressor encoded by lacI
   2468..2498    -  promoter       lac promoter: promoter for the E. coli lac operon
   2513..2534    -  protein_bind   CAP binding site: CAP binding activates transcription in the presence of cAMP. E. coli catabolite activator protein
   2547..2639    -  CDS            lacI (fragment): lac repressor; lacI; The lac repressor binds to the lac operator to inhibit transcription in E. coli. This inhibition can be relieved by adding lactose or isopropyl-β-D-thiogalactopyranoside (IPTG).
   2822..3410    -  rep_origin     ori: high-copy-number ColE1/pMB1/pBR322/pUC origin of replication
   3581..4441    -  CDS            AmpR: β-lactamase; bla; confers resistance to ampicillin, carbenicillin, and related antibiotics
   4442..4546    -  promoter       AmpR promoter: bla
   4641..35      +  CDS            rop (fragment) (across the origin): Rop protein, which maintains plasmids at low copy number; rop
