[The description below was written by a language model from this plasmid's Addgene catalogue record and pLannotate feature annotations shown in this document.]
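Description:
pJMH022 is an empty-backbone integration vector built on the commercial cloning plasmid pUC57, designed to target the oscillin locus (NIES39_A01430) of the edible filamentous cyanobacterium Arthrospira platensis. It is maintained in E. coli through the high-copy ColE1/pUC-type origin and selected with ampicillin via the β-lactamase gene and its native promoter. The sequenced plasmid is 4,641 nt against a 2,710 bp backbone, so roughly 1.9 kb of added sequence sits in the cloning region, interrupting the lacZα fragment and lying between it and the lac promoter, operator and CAP binding site. Short fragments of bom, rop and lacI are ordinary pUC-lineage remnants with no intended function here.

The added region corresponds to the homology arms described in the catalogue entry. The automated annotation does not label the arms themselves. Its only hit in this interval is a coding sequence matched by homology to an uncharacterised protein from the related cyanobacterium Trichodesmium erythraeum, which presumably reflects Arthrospira genomic sequence within or next to one arm rather than a deliberate payload. No cyanobacterial selection marker, promoter or expression cassette is annotated, and the record does not state the arm boundaries or the cloning site between them.

As an empty backbone, the plasmid is meant to receive a cassette of interest between the arms, so that double homologous recombination can place it in the A. platensis chromosome at the oscillin locus. It has no annotated cyanobacterial replication origin, so it would not be expected to persist there as a plasmid. The associated work concerns engineering A. platensis for acetaminophen production.
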