Addgene plasmid #186635: pJMH022
Purpose: (Empty Backbone) contains homology arms for the oscillin (NIES39_A01430) locus of Arthrospira platensis
Depositing lab: Adam Arkin. Depositing organization: University of California, Berkeley. Publication: Acetaminophen production in the edible, filamentous cyanobacterium Arthrospira platensis. Hilzinger JM, Friedline S, Sivanandan D, Cheng YF, Yamazaki S, Clark DS, Skerker JM, Arkin AP. Biotechnol Bioeng. 2025 Jan;122(1):44-52. doi: 10.1002/bit.28858. Epub 2024 Oct 11. PubMed 39392130.
Backbone
  Vector backbone: pUC57
  Backbone manufacturer: Genscript
  Backbone size (bp): 2710
  Vector type: Bacterial Expression, Synthetic Biology
Growth in bacteria
  Bacterial resistance: Ampicillin, 100 μg/mL
  Growth temperature: 37°C
  Growth strain: DH5alpha
  Copy number: Unknown
Resource information
  A portion of this plasmid was derived from a plasmid made by: Genscript Corp.
Terms and licenses: Academic/Nonprofit Terms; Industry Terms: Not Available to Industry
Depositor comments: Please visit https://www.biorxiv.org/content/10.1101/2022.06.30.498297v1 for bioRxiv preprint.
How to cite: pJMH022 was a gift from Adam Arkin (Addgene plasmid # 186635 ; http://n2t.net/addgene:186635 ; RRID:Addgene_186635)
